>Addgene plasmid #109564 | p3E-EHD1a | depositor full sequence | sequence record 206501 | Full Sequence
CTTTCCTGCGTTATCCCCTGATTCTGTGGATAACCGTATTACCGCCTTTGAGTGAGCTGATACCGCTCGC
CGCAGCCGAACGACCGAGCGCAGCGAGTCAGTGAGCGAGGAAGCGGAAGAGCGCCCAATACGCAAACCGC
CTCTCCCCGCGCGTTGGCCGATTCATTAATGCAGCTGGCACGACAGGTTTCCCGACTGGAAAGCGGGCAG
TGAGCGCAACGCAATTAATACGCGTACCGCTAGCCAGGAAGAGTTTGTAGAAACGCAAAAAGGCCATCCG
TCAGGATGGCCTTCTGCTTAGTTTGATGCCTGGCAGTTTATGGCGGGCGTCCTGCCCGCCACCCTCCGGG
CCGTTGCTTCACAACGTTCAAATCCGCTCCCGGCGGATTTGTCCTACTCAGGAGAGCGTTCACCGACAAA
CAACAGATAAAACGAAAGGCCCAGTCTTCCGACTGAGCCTTTCGTTTTATTTGATGCCTGGCAGTTCCCT
ACTCTCGCGTTAACGCTAGCATGGATGTTTTCCCAGTCACGACGTTGTAAAACGACGGCCAGTCTTAAGC
TCGGGCCCTGCAGCTCTAGAGCTCGAATTCTACAGGTCACTAATACCATCTAAGTAGTTGGTTCATAGTG
ACTGCATATGTTGTGTTTTACAGTATTATGTAGTCTGTTTTTTATGCAAAATCTAATTTAATATATTGAT
ATTTATATCATTTTACGTTTCTCGTTCAACTTTCTTGTACAAAGTGGCTTTCAGCTGGTCGAATAGAGAT
GGTAAGAAAGACCCAGAACTTTTCCAAAACGTGTCCGATGGACTGAAGCGCCTTTACCGCACCAAACTCT
TCCCTCTGGAGGACACCTATCATTTCCACGACTTCCATTCACCGGCGCTCGAAGATGCGGATTTTGACAA
CAAGCCCATGGTGCTGCTGGTGGGACAGTACTCGACCGGGAAGACCACCTTCATCAGGCATTTAATGGAG
CAGGATTTCCCCGGGATGAGGATAGGCCCAGAGCCGACGACGGATTCCTTCATTGCGGTTATGCACGGTG
AGCAAGAAGGCGTCATACCTGGTAATGCGCTGGTGGTGGATCCGAAAAAGCCTTTCCGAAAACTCAACGC
ATTTGGCAACGCTTTCCTCAACAGGTTTATGTGTGCACAGTTAAACAACCCGGTACTTGAGAGCATCAGT
ATCATCGATACTCCAGGCATCCTGTCAGGGGAGAAACAGAGGATCAGCAGAGGCTATGACTTTGCTGCTG
TTCTGGAGTGGTTTGCGGAGCGCGTGGACCGAATCATCCTGCTCTTCGACGCCCACAAGCTGGACATTTC
GGATGAGTTTTCAGAGGTGATCAAGGCCCTGAAGAACCACGAGGACAAGATGCGCGTGGTGCTGAATAAA
GCAGATCAGATCAGCACGCAGCAGCTCATGAGGGTTTATGGAGCCCTCATGTGGTCATTGGGCAAGATCA
TAAACACCCCTGAGGTGGTGCGGGTTTATATCGGCTCCTTCTGGGCTCAGCCGCTGCTCATCGCTGAAAA
CCGGAAGCTGTTTGAAGCGGAGGAGCAGGATCTTTTCCAGGATATTCAGAGTCTGCCGAGAAACGCAGCT
CTGAGGAAACTCAACGATCTGATCAAAAGAGCACGTCTTGCTAAGGTACATGCTTACATTATCAGTGCTC
TGAAGAAAGAGATGCCGAGCGTGTTTGGCAAAGACTCAAAGAAGAAAGAGCTTATTAACAACTTGGGCGC
TATATATGAAAAGATCCAGAAAGAGCACAACATTTCACCAGGAGACTTTCCAAACCTTAAGAAAATGCAG
GAGTTGCTATCTGTTCAGGACTTCACCAAATTCCCTGCCATGAAGCCCAAACTTCTAGAGTCGGTGGAAG
ACATGCTAGGTAACGACATCGCTAAGCTAATGGCACTGGTGCGTAAAGAGGAGGCCACCATGCCCAGCCA
ATCAGTGAAGGGCGGTGCTTTTGAGGGAATCTCAAACGGCCCGTTCGGTCATGGGTACGGAGAAGGCGCC
GGCGAAGGCATCGACGAGCTGGAGTGGATCGTGGGCCGTGACAAACCATCCTACGATGAAATTTTCTACA
CCCTCTCTCCGATCAACGGGAAGATCTCCGGAGCCACAGCTAAGAAGGAGATGACGAAGTCCAAGCTGCC
GAACACAGTGCTGGGGAAAATCTGGACTCTGGCAGATGTGGATAAAGATGGATACCTGGATGACGAAGAG
TTTGCTCTGGCCAATCACCTGATCAAGGTAAAGCTTGAGGGCTTCGAGCTCCCGGCTAAACTTCCCAATC
ATCTTGTGCCTCCGTCCAAACGGCAAGAGCACAATTGACAACTTTATTATACAAAGTTGGCATTATAAAA
AAGCATTGCTTATCAATTTGTTGCAACGAACAGGTCACTATCAGTCAAAATAAAATCATTATTTGGAGCT
CCATGGTAGCGTTAACGCGGCCGCGATATCCCCTATAGTGAGTCGTATTACATGGTCATAGCTGTTTCCT
GGCAGCTCTGGCCCGTGTCTCAAAATCTCTGATGTTACATTGCACAAGATAAAAATATATCATCATGAAC
AATAAAACTGTCTGCTTACATAAACAGTAATACAAGGGGTGTTATGAGCCATATTCAACGGGAAACGTCG
AGGCCGCGATTAAATTCCAACATGGATGCTGATTTATATGGGTATAAATGGGCTCGCGATAATGTCGGGC
AATCAGGTGCGACAATCTATCGCTTGTATGGGAAGCCCGATGCGCCAGAGTTGTTTCTGAAACATGGCAA
AGGTAGCGTTGCCAATGATGTTACAGATGAGATGGTCAGACTAAACTGGCTGACGGAATTTATGCCTCTT
CCGACCATCAAGCATTTTATCCGTACTCCTGATGATGCATGGTTACTCACCACTGCGATCCCCGGAAAAA
CAGCATTCCAGGTATTAGAAGAATATCCTGATTCAGGTGAAAATATTGTTGATGCGCTGGCAGTGTTCCT
GCGCCGGTTGCATTCGATTCCTGTTTGTAATTGTCCTTTTAACAGCGATCGCGTATTTCGTCTCGCTCAG
GCGCAATCACGAATGAATAACGGTTTGGTTGATGCGAGTGATTTTGATGACGAGCGTAATGGCTGGCCTG
TTGAACAAGTCTGGAAAGAAATGCATAAACTTTTGCCATTCTCACCGGATTCAGTCGTCACTCATGGTGA
TTTCTCACTTGATAACCTTATTTTTGACGAGGGGAAATTAATAGGTTGTATTGATGTTGGACGAGTCGGA
ATCGCAGACCGATACCAGGATCTTGCCATCCTATGGAACTGCCTCGGTGAGTTTTCTCCTTCATTACAGA
AACGGCTTTTTCAAAAATATGGTATTGATAATCCTGATATGAATAAATTGCAGTTTCATTTGATGCTCGA
TGAGTTTTTCTAATCAGAATTGGTTAATTGGTTGTAACACTGGCAGAGCATTACGCTGACTTGACGGGAC
GGCGCAAGCTCATGACCAAAATCCCTTAACGTGAGTTACGCGTCGTTCCACTGAGCGTCAGACCCCGTAG
AAAAGATCAAAGGATCTTCTTGAGATCCTTTTTTTCTGCGCGTAATCTGCTGCTTGCAAACAAAAAAACC
ACCGCTACCAGCGGTGGTTTGTTTGCCGGATCAAGAGCTACCAACTCTTTTTCCGAAGGTAACTGGCTTC
AGCAGAGCGCAGATACCAAATACTGTCCTTCTAGTGTAGCCGTAGTTAGGCCACCACTTCAAGAACTCTG
TAGCACCGCCTACATACCTCGCTCTGCTAATCCTGTTACCAGTGGCTGCTGCCAGTGGCGATAAGTCGTG
TCTTACCGGGTTGGACTCAAGACGATAGTTACCGGATAAGGCGCAGCGGTCGGGCTGAACGGGGGGTTCG
TGCACACAGCCCAGCTTGGAGCGAACGACCTACACCGAACTGAGATACCTACAGCGTGAGCATTGAGAAA
GCGCCACGCTTCCCGAAGGGAGAAAGGCGGACAGGTATCCGGTAAGCGGCAGGGTCGGAACAGGAGAGCG
CACGAGGGAGCTTCCAGGGGGAAACGCCTGGTATCTTTATAGTCCTGTCGGGTTTCGCCACCTCTGACTT
GAGCGTCGATTTTTGTGATGCTCGTCAGGGGGGCGGAGCCTATGGAAAAACGCCAGCAACGCGGCCTTTT
TACGGTTCCTGGCCTTTTGCTGGCCTTTTGCTCACATGTT
Features (pLannotate 1.2.2; 11 found; start..end, strand, type, name):
    121..213     +  CDS            lacI (fragment): lac repressor; lacI; The lac repressor binds to the lac operator to inhibit transcription in E. coli. This inhibition can be relieved by adding lactose or isopropyl-β-D-thiogalactopyranoside (IPTG).
    268..295     -  terminator     rrnB T2 terminator: transcription terminator T2 from the E. coli rrnB gene
    427..470     +  terminator     rrnB T1 terminator: Escherichia coli rrnB; transcription terminator T1 from the E. coli rrnB gene
    517..553     -  CDS            lacZα (fragment): LacZα fragment of β-galactosidase; lacZ fragment
    624..747     -  protein_bind   attR2: mutant version of attR; recombination site for the Gateway® LR reaction LR Clonase™
    750..2336    +  CDS            EHD1: EHD1_BOVIN - Experimental evidence at protein level: Swiss-Prot protein existence level 1. ATP- and membrane-binding protein that controls membrane reorganization/tubulation upon ATP hydrolysis. Acts in early endocytic membrane fusion and membrane trafficking of recycling endosomes. Recruited to endosomal membranes upon nerve growth factor stimulation, indirectly regulates neurite outgrowth. Plays a role in myoblast fusion. Involved in the unidirectional retrograde dendritic transport of endocytosed BACE1 and in efficient sorting of BACE1 to axons implicating a function in neuronal APP process
   2349..2369    -  protein_bind   attB3: mutant version of attB; core recombination site for the Gateway® BP reaction BP Clonase™
   2360..2445    -  protein_bind   attL1 (fragment): mutant version of attL; recombination site for the Gateway® LR reaction LR Clonase™
   2482..2500    -  promoter       T7 promoter: promoter for bacteriophage T7 RNA polymerase
   2634..3443    +  CDS            KanR: aminoglycoside phosphotransferase; aph(3')-Ia; confers resistance to kanamycin in bacteria or G418 (Geneticin®) in eukaryotes
   3590..4178    +  rep_origin     ori: high-copy-number ColE1/pMB1/pBR322/pUC origin of replication
