>Addgene plasmid #109564 | p3E-EHD1a | addgene full sequence | sequence record 222039 | Addgene NGS Result
CATAGTGACTGCATATGTTGTGTTTTACAGTATTATGTAGTCTGTTTTTTATGCAAAATCTAATTTAATA
TATTGATATTTATATCATTTTACGTTTCTCGTTCAACTTTCTTGTACAAAGTGGCTTTCAGCTGGTCGAA
TAGAGATGGTAAGAAAGACCCAGAACTTTTCCAAAACGTGTCCGATGGACTGAAGCGCCTTTACCGCACC
AAACTCTTCCCTCTGGAGGACACCTATCATTTCCACGACTTCCATTCACCGGCGCTCGAAGATGCGGATT
TTGACAACAAGCCCATGGTGCTGCTGGTGGGACAGTACTCGACCGGGAAGACCACCTTCATCAGGCATTT
AATGGAGCAGGATTTCCCCGGGATGAGGATAGGCCCAGAGCCGACGACGGATTCCTTCATTGCGGTTATG
CACGGTGAGCAAGAAGGCGTCATACCTGGTAATGCGCTGGTGGTGGATCCGAAAAAGCCTTTCCGAAAAC
TCAACGCATTTGGCAACGCTTTCCTCAACAGGTTTATGTGTGCACAGTTAAACAACCCGGTACTTGAGAG
CATCAGTATCATCGATACTCCAGGCATCCTGTCAGGGGAGAAACAGAGGATCAGCAGAGGCTATGACTTT
GCTGCTGTTCTGGAGTGGTTTGCGGAGCGCGTGGACCGAATCATCCTGCTCTTCGACGCCCACAAGCTGG
ACATTTCGGATGAGTTTTCAGAGGTGATCAAGGCCCTGAAGAACCACGAGGACAAGATGCGCGTGGTGCT
GAATAAAGCAGATCAGATCAGCACGCAGCAGCTCATGAGGGTTTATGGAGCCCTCATGTGGTCATTGGGC
AAGATCATAAACACCCCTGAGGTGGTGCGGGTTTATATCGGCTCCTTCTGGGCTCAGCCGCTGCTCATCG
CTGAAAACCGGAAGCTGTTTGAAGCGGAGGAGCAGGATCTTTTCCAGGATATTCAGAGTCTGCCGAGAAA
CGCAGCTCTGAGGAAACTCAACGATCTGATCAAAAGAGCACGTCTTGCTAAGGTACATGCTTACATTATC
AGTGCTCTGAAGAAAGAGATGCCGAGCGTGTTTGGCAAAGACTCAAAGAAGAAAGAGCTTATTAACAACT
TGGGCGCTATATATGAAAAGATCCAGAAAGAGCACAACATTTCACCAGGAGACTTTCCAAACCTTAAGAA
AATGCAGGAGTTGCTATCTGTTCAGGACTTCACCAAATTCCCTGCCATGAAGCCCAAACTTCTAGAGTCG
GTGGAAGACATGCTAGGTAACGACATCGCTAAGCTAATGGCACTGGTGCGTAAAGAGGAGGCCACCATGC
CCAGCCAATCAGTGAAGGGCGGTGCTTTTGAGGGAATCTCAAACGGCCCGTTCGGTCATGGGTACGGAGA
AGGCGCCGGCGAAGGCATCGACGAGCTGGAGTGGATCGTGGGCCGTGACAAACCATCCTACGATGAAATT
TTCTACACCCTCTCTCCGATCAACGGGAAGATCTCCGGAGCCACAGCTAAGAAGGAGATGACGAAGTCCA
AGCTGCCGAACACAGTGCTGGGGAAAATCTGGACTCTGGCAGATGTGGATAAAGATGGATACCTGGATGA
CGAAGAGTTTGCTCTGGCCAATCACCTGATCAAGGTAAAGCTTGAGGGCTTCGAGCTCCCGGCTAAACTT
CCCAATCATCTTGTGCCTCCGTCCAAACGGCAAGAGCACAATTGACAACTTTATTATACAAAGTTGGCAT
TATAAAAAAGCATTGCTTATCAATTTGTTGCAACGAACAGGTCACTATCAGTCAAAATAAAATCATTATT
TGGAGCTCCATGGTAGCGTTAACGCGGCCGCGATATCCCCTATAGTGAGTCGTATTACATGGTCATAGCT
GTTTCCTGGCAGCTCTGGCCCGTGTCTCAAAATCTCTGATGTTACATTGCACAAGATAAAAATATATCAT
CATGAACAATAAAACTGTCTGCTTACATAAACAGTAATACAAGGGGTGTTATGAGCCATATTCAACGGGA
AACGTCGAGGCCGCGATTAAATTCCAACATGGATGCTGATTTATATGGGTATAAATGGGCTCGCGATAAT
GTCGGGCAATCAGGTGCGACAATCTATCGCTTGTATGGGAAGCCCGATGCGCCAGAGTTGTTTCTGAAAC
ATGGCAAAGGTAGCGTTGCCAATGATGTTACAGATGAGATGGTCAGACTAAACTGGCTGACGGAATTTAT
GCCTCTTCCGACCATCAAGCATTTTATCCGTACTCCTGATGATGCATGGTTACTCACCACTGCGATCCCC
GGAAAAACAGCATTCCAGGTATTAGAAGAATATCCTGATTCAGGTGAAAATATTGTTGATGCGCTGGCAG
TGTTCCTGCGCCGGTTGCATTCGATTCCTGTTTGTAATTGTCCTTTTAACAGCGATCGCGTATTTCGTCT
CGCTCAGGCGCAATCACGAATGAATAACGGTTTGGTTGATGCGAGTGATTTTGATGACGAGCGTAATGGC
TGGCCTGTTGAACAAGTCTGGAAAGAAATGCATAAACTTTTGCCATTCTCACCGGATTCAGTCGTCACTC
ATGGTGATTTCTCACTTGATAACCTTATTTTTGACGAGGGGAAATTAATAGGTTGTATTGATGTTGGACG
AGTCGGAATCGCAGACCGATACCAGGATCTTGCCATCCTATGGAACTGCCTCGGTGAGTTTTCTCCTTCA
TTACAGAAACGGCTTTTTCAAAAATATGGTATTGATAATCCTGATATGAATAAATTGCAGTTTCATTTGA
TGCTCGATGAGTTTTTCTAATCAGAATTGGTTAATTGGTTGTAACACTGGCAGAGCATTACGCTGACTTG
ACGGGACGGCGCAAGCTCATGACCAAAATCCCTTAACGTGAGTTACGCGTCGTTCCACTGAGCGTCAGAC
CCCGTAGAAAAGATCAAAGGATCTTCTTGAGATCCTTTTTTTCTGCGCGTAATCTGCTGCTTGCAAACAA
AAAAACCACCGCTACCAGCGGTGGTTTGTTTGCCGGATCAAGAGCTACCAACTCTTTTTCCGAAGGTAAC
TGGCTTCAGCAGAGCGCAGATACCAAATACTGTTCTTCTAGTGTAGCCGTAGTTAGGCCACCACTTCAAG
AACTCTGTAGCACCGCCTACATACCTCGCTCTGCTAATCCTGTTACCAGTGGCTGCTGCCAGTGGCGATA
AGTCGTGTCTTACCGGGTTGGACTCAAGACGATAGTTACCGGATAAGGCGCAGCGGTCGGGCTGAACGGG
GGGTTCGTGCACACAGCCCAGCTTGGAGCGAACGACCTACACCGAACTGAGATACCTACAGCGTGAGCTA
TGAGAAAGCGCCACGCTTCCCGAAGGGAGAAAGGCGGACAGGTATCCGGTAAGCGGCAGGGTCGGAACAG
GAGAGCGCACGAGGGAGCTTCCAGGGGGAAACGCCTGGTATCTTTATAGTCCTGTCGGGTTTCGCCACCT
CTGACTTGAGCGTCGATTTTTGTGATGCTCGTCAGGGGGGCGGAGCCTATGGAAAAACGCCAGCAACGCG
GCCTTTTTACGGTTCCTGGCCTTTTGCTGGCCTTTTGCTCACATGTTCTTTCCTGCGTTATCCCCTGATT
CTGTGGATAACCGTATTACCGCCTTTGAGTGAGCTGATACCGCTCGCCGCAGCCGAACGACCGAGCGCAG
CGAGTCAGTGAGCGAGGAAGCGGAAGAGCGCCCAATACGCAAACCGCCTCTCCCCGCGCGTTGGCCGATT
CATTAATGCAGCTGGCACGACAGGTTTCCCGACTGGAAAGCGGGCAGTGAGCGCAACGCAATTAATACGC
GTACCGCTAGCCAGGAAGAGTTTGTAGAAACGCAAAAAGGCCATCCGTCAGGATGGCCTTCTGCTTAGTT
TGATGCCTGGCAGTTTATGGCGGGCGTCCTGCCCGCCACCCTCCGGGCCGTTGCTTCACAACGTTCAAAT
CCGCTCCCGGCGGATTTGTCCTACTCAGGAGAGCGTTCACCGACAAACAACAGATAAAACGAAAGGCCCA
GTCTTCCGACTGAGCCTTTCGTTTTATTTGATGCCTGGCAGTTCCCTACTCTCGCGTTAACGCTAGCATG
GATGTTTTCCCAGTCACGACGTTGTAAAACGACGGCCAGTCTTAAGCTCGGGCCCTGCAGCTCTAGAGCT
CGAATTCTACAGGTCACTAATACCATCTAAGTAGTTGGTT
Features (pLannotate 1.2.2; 12 found; start..end, strand, type, name):
      1..124     -  protein_bind   attR2: mutant version of attR; recombination site for the Gateway® LR reaction LR Clonase™
    127..1713    +  CDS            EHD1: EHD1_BOVIN - Experimental evidence at protein level: Swiss-Prot protein existence level 1. ATP- and membrane-binding protein that controls membrane reorganization/tubulation upon ATP hydrolysis. Acts in early endocytic membrane fusion and membrane trafficking of recycling endosomes. Recruited to endosomal membranes upon nerve growth factor stimulation, indirectly regulates neurite outgrowth. Plays a role in myoblast fusion. Involved in the unidirectional retrograde dendritic transport of endocytosed BACE1 and in efficient sorting of BACE1 to axons implicating a function in neuronal APP process
   1726..1746    -  protein_bind   attB3: mutant version of attB; core recombination site for the Gateway® BP reaction BP Clonase™
   1737..1822    -  protein_bind   attL1 (fragment): mutant version of attL; recombination site for the Gateway® LR reaction LR Clonase™
   1859..1877    -  promoter       T7 promoter: promoter for bacteriophage T7 RNA polymerase
   2011..2820    +  CDS            KanR: aminoglycoside phosphotransferase; aph(3')-Ia; confers resistance to kanamycin in bacteria or G418 (Geneticin®) in eukaryotes
   2967..3555    +  rep_origin     ori: high-copy-number ColE1/pMB1/pBR322/pUC origin of replication
   3738..3830    +  CDS            lacI (fragment): lac repressor; lacI; The lac repressor binds to the lac operator to inhibit transcription in E. coli. This inhibition can be relieved by adding lactose or isopropyl-β-D-thiogalactopyranoside (IPTG).
   3885..3912    -  terminator     rrnB T2 terminator: transcription terminator T2 from the E. coli rrnB gene
   4044..4087    +  terminator     rrnB T1 terminator: Escherichia coli rrnB; transcription terminator T1 from the E. coli rrnB gene
   4134..4170    -  CDS            lacZα (fragment): LacZα fragment of β-galactosidase; lacZ fragment
   4208..4237    -  protein_bind   attP2 (fragment): mutant version of attP; recombination site for the Gateway® BP reaction BP Clonase™
