[The description below was written by a language model from this plasmid's Addgene catalogue record and pLannotate feature annotations shown in this document.]
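Description:
p3E-EHD1a is a 4,240 bp MultiSite Gateway 3' entry clone carrying the zebrafish (D. rerio) EHD1a coding sequence, built so that EHD1a can be placed in the 3' position of a three-part Gateway assembly, downstream of a promoter and a middle-entry element such as a fluorescent protein. It is propagated in E. coli as a high-copy plasmid through a ColE1/pUC-type origin and selected with kanamycin via an aph(3')-Ia resistance gene. Both the depositor sequence and the repository's sequencing result are the same length and give the same annotated features in the same order, differing only in the numbering start point.

The roughly 1.6 kb open reading frame was recognised by the annotation software through homology to bovine EHD1, an ATP- and membrane-binding protein that remodels and tubulates membranes and acts in endocytic recycling. It is flanked on one side by an attR2 site and on the other by sequence annotated as an attB3 core overlapping an attL-type fragment, an arrangement consistent with the attR2/attL3 flanks of a 3' entry clone used in an LR reaction. The remaining features are typical entry-vector backbone elements: rrnB T1 and T2 terminators that insulate the cassette from bacterial read-through, a T7 promoter next to the insert, and small lacI, lacZα and attP2 remnants. No eukaryotic promoter or polyadenylation signal is annotated, so expression depends on the elements supplied by the other entry clones and the destination vector.

The catalogue lists pDEST-actc1b-mKate2-ccdb as the backbone, but no actc1b promoter, mKate2 or ccdB appears in the feature tables, which instead look like a donor-derived entry plasmid. That listing may reflect the intended destination vector. The associated work used in vivo screening in zebrafish to study T-tubule formation.
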