Addgene plasmid #109564: p3E-EHD1a
Purpose: Multisite gateway vector for 3' tagging with EHD1a
Depositing lab: Rob Parton. Depositing organization: University of Queensland, Institute for Molecular Bioscience. Publication: In vivo cell biological screening identifies an endocytic capture mechanism for T-tubule formation. Hall TE, Martel N, Ariotti N, Xiong Z, Lo HP, Ferguson C, Rae J, Lim YW, Parton RG. Nat Commun. 2020 Jul 24;11(1):3711. doi: 10.1038/s41467-020-17486-w. PubMed 32709891.
Backbone
  Vector backbone: pDEST-actc1b-mKate2-ccdb
  Vector type: Zebrafish plasmids
Growth in bacteria
  Bacterial resistance: Kanamycin, 50 μg/mL
  Growth temperature: 37°C
  Growth strain: DH5alpha
  Copy number: High Copy
Gene/Insert
  Gene/Insert name: EHD1a
  Species: D. rerio (zebrafish)
  Entrez Gene: zgc:77049 (a.k.a. MGC77049)
  Cloning method: Gateway Cloning
Terms and licenses: Academic/Nonprofit Terms; Industry Terms: Not Available to Industry
How to cite: p3E-EHD1a was a gift from Rob Parton (Addgene plasmid # 109564 ; http://n2t.net/addgene:109564 ; RRID:Addgene_109564)
